>Addgene plasmid #161735 | pINDUCER20_mStrawberry_Atg4BC74A | addgene full sequence | sequence record 320115 | Addgene NGS Result
TGGAAGGGCTAATTCACTCCCAAAGAAGACAAGATATCCTTGATCTGTGGATCTACCACACACAAGGCTA
CTTCCCTGATTAGCAGAACTACACACCAGGGCCAGGGGTCAGATATCCACTGACCTTTGGATGGTGCTAC
AAGCTAGTACCAGTTGAGCCAGATAAGGTAGAAGAGGCCAATAAAGGAGAGAACACCAGCTTGTTACACC
CTGTGAGCCTGCATGGGATGGATGACCCGGAGAGAGAAGTGTTAGAGTGGAGGTTTGACAGCCGCCTAGC
ATTTCATCACGTGGCCCGAGAGCTGCATCCGGAGTACTTCAAGAACTGCTGATATCGAGCTTGCTACAAG
GGACTTTCCGCTGGGGACTTTCCAGGGAGGCGTGGCCTGGGCGGGACTGGGGAGTGGCGAGCCCTCAGAT
CCTGCATATAAGCAGCTGCTTTTTGCCTGTACTGGGTCTCTCTGGTTAGACCAGATCTGAGCCTGGGAGC
TCTCTGGCTAACTAGGGAACCCACTGCTTAAGCCTCAATAAAGCTTGCCTTGAGTGCTTCAAGTAGTGTG
TGCCCGTCTGTTGTGTGACTCTGGTAACTAGAGATCCCTCAGACCCTTTTAGTCAGTGTGGAAAATCTCT
AGCAGTGGCGCCCGAACAGGGACTTGAAAGCGAAAGGGAAACCAGAGGAGCTCTCTCGACGCAGGACTCG
GCTTGCTGAAGCGCGCACGGCAAGAGGCGAGGGGCGGCGACTGGTGAGTACGCCAAAAATTTTGACTAGC
GGAGGCTAGAAGGAGAGAGATGGGTGCGAGAGCGTCAGTATTAAGCGGGGGAGAATTAGATCGCGATGGG
AAAAAATTCGGTTAAGGCCAGGGGGAAAGAAAAAATATAAATTAAAACATATAGTATGGGCAAGCAGGGA
GCTAGAACGATTCGCAGTTAATCCTGGCCTGTTAGAAACATCAGAAGGCTGTAGACAAATACTGGGACAG
CTACAACCATCCCTTCAGACAGGATCAGAAGAACTTAGATCATTATATAATACAGTAGCAACCCTCTATT
GTGTGCATCAAAGGATAGAGATAAAAGACACCAAGGAAGCTTTAGACAAGATAGAGGAAGAGCAAAACAA
AAGTAAGACCACCGCACAGCAAGCGGCCGGCCGCTGATCTTCAGACCTGGAGGAGGAGATATGAGGGACA
ATTGGAGAAGTGAATTATATAAATATAAAGTAGTAAAAATTGAACCATTAGGAGTAGCACCCACCAAGGC
AAAGAGAAGAGTGGTGCAGAGAGAAAAAAGAGCAGTGGGAATAGGAGCTTTGTTCCTTGGGTTCTTGGGA
GCAGCAGGAAGCACTATGGGCGCAGCGTCAATGACGCTGACGGTACAGGCCAGACAATTATTGTCTGGTA
TAGTGCAGCAGCAGAACAATTTGCTGAGGGCTATTGAGGCGCAACAGCATCTGTTGCAACTCACAGTCTG
GGGCATCAAGCAGCTCCAGGCAAGAATCCTGGCTGTGGAAAGATACCTAAAGGATCAACAGCTCCTGGGG
ATTTGGGGTTGCTCTGGAAAACTCATTTGCACCACTGCTGTGCCTTGGAATGCTAGTTGGAGTAATAAAT
CTCTGGAACAGATTTGGAATCACACGACCTGGATGGAGTGGGACAGAGAAATTAACAATTACACAAGCTT
AATACACTCCTTAATTGAAGAATCGCAAAACCAGCAAGAAAAGAATGAACAAGAATTATTGGAATTAGAT
AAATGGGCAAGTTTGTGGAATTGGTTTAACATAACAAATTGGCTGTGGTATATAAAATTATTCATAATGA
TAGTAGGAGGCTTGGTAGGTTTAAGAATAGTTTTTGCTGTACTTTCTATAGTGAATAGAGTTAGGCAGGG
ATATTCACCATTATCGTTTCAGACCCACCTCCCAACCCCGAGGGGACCCGACAGGCCCGAAGGAATAGAA
GAAGAAGGTGGAGAGAGAGACAGAGACAGATCCATTCGATTAGTGAACGGATCTCGACGGTATCGCCGAA
TTCACAAATGGCAGTATTCATCCACAATTTTAAAAGAAAAGGGGGGATTGGGGGGTACAGTGCAGGGGAA
AGAATAGTAGACATAATAGCAACAGACATACAAACTAAAGAATTACAAAAACAAATTACAAAAATTCAAA
ATTTTCGGGTTTATTACAGGGACAGCAGAGATCCAGTTTGGACTAGGATCCTTTACCACTCCCTATCAGT
GATAGAGAAAAGTGAAAGTCGAGTTTACCACTCCCTATCAGTGATAGAGAAAAGTGAAAGTCGAGTTTAC
CACTCCCTATCAGTGATAGAGAAAAGTGAAAGTCGAGTTTACCACTCCCTATCAGTGATAGAGAAAAGTG
AAAGTCGAGTTTACCACTCCCTATCAGTGATAGAGAAAAGTGAAAGTCGAGTTTACCACTCCCTATCAGT
GATAGAGAAAAGTGAAAGTCGAGTTTACCACTCCCTATCAGTGATAGAGAAAAGTGAAAGTCGAGCTCGG
TACCCGGGTCGAGGTAGGCGTGTACGGTGGGAGGCCTATATAAGCAGAGCTCGTTTAGTGAACCGTCAGA
TCGCCTGGAGACGCCATCCACGCTGTTTTGACCTCCATAGAAGACACCGGGACCGATCCAGCCTCCGCGG
CCCCGAACTAGTCCAGTGTGGTGGAATTCTGCAGATATCAACAAGTTTGTACAAAAAAGCAGGCTTCACC
ATGGTGAGCAAGGGCGAGGAGAATAACATGGCCATCATCAAGGAGTTCATGCGCTTCAAGGTGCGCATGG
AGGGCTCCGTGAACGGCCACGAGTTCGAGATCGAGGGCGAGGGCGAGGGCCGCCCCTACGAGGGCACCCA
GACCGCCAAGCTGAAGGTGACCAAGGGTGGCCCCCTGCCCTTCGCCTGGGACATCCTAACCCCCAACTTC
ACCTACGGCTCCAAGGCCTACGTGAAGCACCCCGCCGACATCCCCGACTACTTGAAGCTGTCCTTCCCCG
AGGGCTTCAAGTGGGAGCGCGTGATGAACTTCGAGGACGGCGGCGTGGTGACCGTGACCCAGGACTCCTC
CCTGCAGGACGGCGAGTTCATCTACAAGGTGAAGCTGCGCGGCACCAACTTCCCCTCCGACGGCCCCGTA
ATGCAGAAGAAGACCATGGGCTGGGAGGCCTCCTCCGAGCGGATGTACCCCGAGGACGGCGCCCTGAAGG
GCGAGATCAAGATGAGGCTGAAGCTGAAGGACGGCGGCCACTACGACGCTGAGGTCAAGACCACCTACAA
GGCCAAGAAGCCCGTGCAGCTGCCCGGCGCCTACATCGTCGGCATCAAGTTGGACATCACCTCCCACAAC
GAGGACTACACCATCGTGGAACTGTACGAACGCGCCGAGGGCCGCCACTCCACCGGCGGCATGGACGAGC
TGTACAAGAGATCCATGGACGCAGCCACTTTGACATATGATACTCTCCGGTTTGCTGAATTTGAAGATTT
CCCTGAGACCTCAGAGCCTGTTTGGATTCTGGGCAGAAAATACAGCATTTTCACAGAGAAGGACGAAATC
TTGTCTGATGTTGCATCCAGACTTTGGTTTACATACAGGAGAAACTTTCCAGCTATTGGGGGAACTGGCC
CTACTTCAGACACAGGCTGGGGTGCAATGCTTCGGTGTGGACAGATGATCTTTGCCCAGGCCCTGGTATG
CCGGCACTTAGGTCGAGATTGGAGGTGGACTCAGCGGAAGAGGCAGCCTGACAGCTACTTTAATGTCCTC
AATGCTTTCCTCGACAGGAAGGACAGCTACTATTCCATCCATCAGATAGCGCAAATGGGAGTTGGCGAAG
GCAAGTCTATAGGCCAGTGGTACGGGCCGAACACTGTTGCCCAGGTCCTCAAGAAACTTGCTGTATTCGA
CACATGGAGTTCCTTGGCTGTTCACATAGCAATGGACAACACTGTGGTGATGGAGGAAATCAGAAGGTTA
TGCAGGGCCAACCTTCCCTGTGTTGGGGCGGCTGCACTTCCTACTGATTCAGAGAGGCACTGTAATGGGT
TCCCTGCTGGAGCTGAAGTCACCAACAGGCCATCGGCTTGGAGACCACTAGTGCTTCTCATCCCTCTCCG
CCTGGGACTGACAGACATCAATGAGGCCTATGTGGAGACGCTGAAGCACTGTTTCATGATGCCCCAGTCC
CTGGGTGTTATTGGAGGGAAGCCCAACAGTGCCCACTACTTTATTGGCTATGTTGGGGAGGAGCTCATCT
ATCTGGACCCCCACACTACACAGCCTGCAGTGGAGCTGACTGACAGCTGCTTCATCCCCGACGAGAGCTT
CCACTGCCAGCACCCTCCCTCTAGGATGGGCATTGGAGAGCTTGACCCGTCCATTGCTGTGGGGTTTTTC
TGTAAGACGGAGGAAGACTTTAACGACTGGTGTCAGCAAGTCAAAAAGCTATCCCAGCTTGGAGGTGCCC
TGCCCATGTTTGAGCTGGTGGAACAGCAGCCTTCCCATCTGGCCTGCCAGGATGTCCTGAACCTGTCCCT
AGACTCTTCTGATGTAGAGAGACTGGAGAGGTTTTTTGACTCTGAGGATGAAGACTTTGAAATCTTATCC
CTCTGATAAAACCCAGCTTTCTTGTACAAAGTGGTTGATATCCAGCACAGTGGCGGCCGCTCGAGTCTAG
AGGGCCCGCGGTTCGAATACCCATACGACGTCCCAGACTACGCTTAGTAATGATTAATTAAACTAGAAAT
TCTACCGGGTAGGGGAGGCGCTTTTCCCAAGGCAGTCTGGAGTAACCCACCCAAGATCTGGCCTCCGCGC
CGGGTTTTGGCGCCTCCCGCGGGCGCCCCCCTCCTCACGGCGAGCGCTGCCACGTCAGACGAAGGGCGCA
GCGAGCGTCCTGATCCTTCCGCCCGGACGCTCAGGACAGCGGCCCGCTGCTCATAAGACTCGGCCTTAGA
ACCCCAGTATCAGCAGAAGGACATTTTAGGACGGGACTTGGGTGACTCTAGGGCACTGGTTTTCTTTCCA
GAGAGCGGAACAGGCGAGGAAAAGTAGTCCCTTCTCGGCGATTCTGCGGAGGGATCTCCGTGGGGCGGTG
AACGCCGATGATTATATAAGGACGCGCCGGGTGTGGCACAGCTAGTTCCGTCGCAGCCGGGATTTGGGTC
GCGGTTCTTGTTTGTGGATCGCTGTGATCGTCACTTGGTGAGTAGCGGGCTGCTGGGCTGGCCGGGGCTT
TCGTGGCCGCCGGGCCGCTCGGTGGGACGGAAGCGTGTGGAGAGACCGCCAAGGGCTGTAGTCTGGGTCC
GCGAGCAAGGTTGCCCTGAACTGGGGGTTGGGGGGAGCGCAGCAAAATGGCGGCTGTTCCCGAGTCTTGA
ATGGAAGACGCTTGTGAGGCGGGCTGTGAGGTCGTTGAAACAAGGTGGGGGGCATGGTGGGCGGCAAGAA
CCCAAGGTCTTGAGGCCTTCGCTAATGCGGGAAAGCTCTTATTCGGGTGAGATGGGCTGGGGCACCATCT
GGGGACCCTGACGTGAAGTTTGTCACTGACTGGAGAACTCGGTTTGTCGTCTGTTGCGGGGGCGGCAGTT
ATGGCGGTGCCGTTGGGCAGTGCACCCGTACCTTTGGGAGCGCGCGCCCTCGTCGTGTCGTGACGTCACC
CGTTCTGTTGGCTTATAATGCAGGGTGGGGCCACCTGCCGGTAGGTGTGCGGTAGGCTTTTCTCCGTCGC
AGGACGCAGGGTTCGGGCCTAGGGTAGGCTCTCCTGAATCGACAGGCGCCGGACCTCTGGTGAGGGGAGG
GATAAGTGAGGCGTCAGTTTCTTTGGTCGGTTTTATGTACCTATCTTCTTAAGTAGCTGAAGCTCCGGTT
TTGAACTATGCGCTCGGGGTTGGCGAGTGTGTTTTGTGAAGTTTTTTAGGCACCTTTTGAAATGTAATCA
TTTGGGTCAATATGTAATTTTCAGTGTTAGACTAGTAAATTGTCCGCTAAATTCTGGCCGTTTTTGGCTT
TTTTGTTAGACGAAGCTTGGTACCGAGCTCGGATCTCCACCCCGTACCGGTCCTGCAGTCGAATTCACCA
TGTCTAGACTGGACAAGAGCAAAGTCATAAACGGAGCTCTGGAATTACTCAATGGTGTCGGTATCGAAGG
CCTGACGACAAGGAAACTCGCTCAAAAGCTGGGAGTTGAGCAGCCTACCCTGTACTGGCACGTGAAGAAC
AAGCGGGCCCTGCTCGATGCCCTGCCAATCGAGATGCTGGACAGGCATCATACCCACTTCTGCCCCCTGG
AAGGCGAGTCATGGCAAGACTTTCTGCGGAACAACGCCAAGTCATACCGCTGTGCTCTCCTCTCACATCG
CGACGGGGCTAAAGTGCATCTCGGCACCCGCCCAACAGAGAAACAGTACGAAACCCTGGAAAATCAGCTC
GCGTTCCTGTGTCAGCAAGGCTTCTCCCTGGAGAACGCACTGTACGCTCTGTCCGCCGTGGGCCACTTTA
CACTGGGCTGCGTATTGGAGGAACAGGAGCATCAAGTAGCAAAAGAGGAAAGAGAGACACCTACCACCGA
TTCTATGCCCCCACTTCTGAGACAAGCAATTGAGCTGTTCGACCGGCAGGGAGCCGAACCTGCCTTCCTT
TTCGGCCTGGAACTAATCATATGTGGCCTGGAGAAACAGCTAAAGTGCGAAAGCGGCGGGCCGACCGACG
CCCTTGACGATTTTGACTTAGACATGCTCCCAGCCGATGCCCTTGACGACTTTGACCTTGATATGCTGCC
TGCTGACGCTCTTGACGATTTTGACCTTGACATGCTCCCCGGGTAACTAAGTAAGGATCCGCGGCCGCAC
TAGAGGAATTCCGCCCCTCTCCCCCCCCCCCCCCTAACGTTACTGGCCGAAGCCGCTTGGAATAAGGCCG
GTGTGCGTTTGTCTATATGTTATTTTCCACCATATTGCCGTCTTTTGGCAATGTGAGGGCCCGGAAACCT
GGCCCTGTCTTCTTGACGAGCATTCCTAGGGGTCTTTCCCCTCTCGCCAAAGGAATGCAAGGTCTGTTGA
ATGTCGTGAAGGAAGCAGTTCCTCTGGAAGCTTCTTGAAGACAAACAACGTCTGTAGCGACCCTTTGCAG
GCAGCGGAACCCCCCACCTGGCGACAGGTGCCTCTGCGGCCAAAAGCCACGTGTATAAGATACACCTGCA
AAGGCGGCACAACCCCAGTGCCACGTTGTGAGTTGGATAGTTGTGGAAAGAGTCAAATGGCTCTCCTCAA
GCGTATTCAACAAGGGGCTGAAGGATGCCCAGAAGGTACCCCATTGTATGGGATCTGATCTGGGGCCTCG
GTGCACATGCTTTACATGTGTTTAGTCGAGGTTAAAAAAACGTCTAGGCCCCCCGAACCACGGGGACGTG
GTTTTCCTTTGAAAAACACGATGATAAGCTTACCGGTCCACCATGATTGAACAAGATGGATTGCACGCAG
GTTCTCCGGCCGCTTGGGTGGAGAGGCTATTCGGCTATGACTGGGCACAACAGACAATCGGCTGCTCTGA
TGCCGCCGTGTTCCGGCTGTCAGCGCAGGGGCGCCCGGTTCTTTTTGTCAAGACCGACCTGTCCGGTGCC
CTGAATGAACTGCAAGACGAGGCAGCGCGGCTATCGTGGCTGGCCACGACGGGCGTTCCTTGCGCAGCTG
TGCTCGACGTTGTCACTGAAGCGGGAAGGGACTGGCTGCTATTGGGCGAAGTGCCGGGGCAGGATCTCCT
GTCATCTCACCTTGCTCCTGCCGAGAAAGTATCCATCATGGCTGATGCAATGCGGCGGCTGCATACGCTT
GATCCGGCTACCTGCCCATTCGACCACCAAGCGAAACATCGCATCGAGCGAGCACGTACTCGGATGGAAG
CCGGTCTTGTCGATCAGGATGATCTGGACGAAGAGCATCAGGGGCTCGCGCCAGCCGAACTGTTCGCCAG
GCTCAAGGCGAGCATGCCCGACGGCGAGGATCTCGTCGTGACCCATGGCGATGCCTGCTTGCCGAATATC
ATGGTGGAAAATGGCCGCTTTTCTGGATTCATCGACTGTGGCCGGCTGGGTGTGGCGGACCGCTATCAGG
ACATAGCGTTGGCTACCCGTGATATTGCTGAAGAGCTTGGCGGCGAATGGGCTGACCGCTTCCTCGTGCT
TTACGGTATCGCCGCTCCCGATTCGCAGCGCATCGCCTTCTATCGCCTTCTTGACGAGTTCTTCTGATGT
ACAAGTAAAGCGGCCGCGACTCTAGATCATAATCAGCCATACCACATTTGTAGAGGTTTTACTTGCTTTA
AAAAACCTCCCACACCTCCCCCTGAACCTGAAACATAAAATGAATGCAATTGTTGTTGTTTAGTCCCTCC
CAATTCGATATCAAGCTTATCGCGATAGATCCTAATCAACCTCTGGATTACAAAATTTGTGAAAGATTGA
CTGGTATTCTTAACTATGTTGCTCCTTTTACGCTATGTGGATACGCTGCTTTAATGCCTTTGTATCATGC
TATTGCTTCCCGTATGGCTTTCATTTTCTCCTCCTTGTATAAATCCTGGTTGCTGTCTCTTTATGAGGAG
TTGTGGCCCGTTGTCAGGCAACGTGGCGTGGTGTGCACTGTGTTTGCTGACGCAACCCCCACTGGTTGGG
GCATTGCCACCACCTGTCAGCTCCTTTCCGGGACTTTCGCTTTCCCCCTCCCTATTGCCACGGCGGAACT
CATCGCCGCCTGCCTTGCCCGCTGCTGGACAGGGGCTCGGCTGTTGGGCACTGACAATTCCGTGGTGTTG
TCGGGGAAATCATCGTCCTTTCCTTGGCTGCTCGCCTGTGTTGCCACCTGGATTCTGCGCGGGACGTCCT
TCTGCTACGTCCCTTCGGCCCTCAATCCAGCGGACCTTCCTTCCCGCGGCCTGCTGCCGGCTCTGCGGCC
TCTTCCGCGTCTTCGCCTTCGCCCTCAGACGAGTCGGATCTCCCTTTGGGCCGCCTCCCCGCCTGAGATC
CTTTAAGACCAATGACTTACAAGGCAGCTGTAGATCTTAGCCACTTTTTAAAAGAAAAGGGGGGACTGGA
AGGGCTAATTCACTCCCAACGAAGACAAGATCTGCTTTTTGCTTGTACTGGGTCTCTCTGGTTAGACCAG
ATCTGAGCCTGGGAGCTCTCTGGCTAACTAGGGAACCCACTGCTTAAGCCTCAATAAAGCTTGCCTTGAG
TGCTTCAAGTAGTGTGTGCCCGTCTGTTGTGTGACTCTGGTAACTAGAGATCCCTCAGACCCTTTTAGTC
AGTGTGGAAAATCTCTAGCAGTAGTAGTTCATGTCATCTTATTATTCAGTATTTATAACTTGCAAAGAAA
TGAATATCAGAGAGTGAGAGGCCCGGGTTAATTAAGGAAAGGGCTAGATCATTCTTGAAGACGAAAGGGC
CTCGTGATACGCCTATTTTTATAGGTTAATGTCATGATAATAATGGTTTCTTAGACGTCAGGTGGCACTT
TTCGGGGAAATGTGCGCGGAACCCCTATTTGTTTATTTTTCTAAATACATTCAAATATGTATCCGCTCAT
GAGACAATAACCCTGATAAATGCTTCAATAATATTGAAAAAGGAAGAGTATGAGTATTCAACATTTCCGT
GTCGCCCTTATTCCCTTTTTTGCGGCATTTTGCCTTCCTGTTTTTGCTCACCCAGAAACGCTGGTGAAAG
TAAAAGATGCTGAAGATCAGTTGGGTGCACGAGTGGGTTACATCGAACTGGATCTCAACAGCGGTAAGAT
CCTTGAGAGTTTTCGCCCCGAAGAACGTTTTCCAATGATGAGCACTTTTAAAGTTCTGCTATGTGGCGCG
GTATTATCCCGTGTTGACGCCGGGCAAGAGCAACTCGGTCGCCGCATACACTATTCTCAGAATGACTTGG
TTGAGTACTCACCAGTCACAGAAAAGCATCTTACGGATGGCATGACAGTAAGAGAATTATGCAGTGCTGC
CATAACCATGAGTGATAACACTGCGGCCAACTTACTTCTGACAACGATCGGAGGACCGAAGGAGCTAACC
GCTTTTTTGCACAACATGGGGGATCATGTAACTCGCCTTGATCGTTGGGAACCGGAGCTGAATGAAGCCA
TACCAAACGACGAGCGTGACACCACGATGCCTGTAGCAATGGCAACAACGTTGCGCAAACTATTAACTGG
CGAACTACTTACTCTAGCTTCCCGGCAACAATTAATAGACTGGATGGAGGCGGATAAAGTTGCAGGACCA
CTTCTGCGCTCGGCCCTTCCGGCTGGCTGGTTTATTGCTGATAAATCTGGAGCCGGTGAGCGTGGGTCTC
GCGGTATCATTGCAGCACTGGGGCCAGATGGTAAGCCCTCCCGTATCGTAGTTATCTACACGACGGGGAG
TCAGGCAACTATGGATGAACGAAATAGACAGATCGCTGAGATAGGTGCCTCACTGATTAAGCATTGGTAA
CTGTCAGACCAAGTTTACTCATATATACTTTAGATTGATTTAAAACTTCATTTTTAATTTAAAAGGATCT
AGGTGAAGATCCTTTTTGATAATCTCATGACCAAAATCCCTTAACGTGAGTTTTCGTTCCACTGAGCGTC
AGACCCCGTAGAAAAGATCAAAGGATCTTCTTGAGATCCTTTTTTTCTGCGCGTAATCTGCTGCTTGCAA
ACAAAAAAACCACCGCTACCAGCGGTGGTTTGTTTGCCGGATCAAGAGCTACCAACTCTTTTTCCGAAGG
TAACTGGCTTCAGCAGAGCGCAGATACCAAATACTGTTCTTCTAGTGTAGCCGTAGTTAGGCCACCACTT
CAAGAACTCTGTAGCACCGCCTACATACCTCGCTCTGCTAATCCTGTTACCAGTGGCTGCTGCCAGTGGC
GATAAGTCGTGTCTTACCGGGTTGGACTCAAGACGATAGTTACCGGATAAGGCGCAGCGGTCGGGCTGAA
CGGGGGGTTCGTGCACACAGCCCAGCTTGGAGCGAACGACCTACACCGAACTGAGATACCTACAGCGTGA
GCTATGAGAAAGCGCCACGCTTCCCGAAGGGAGAAAGGCGGACAGGTATCCGGTAAGCGGCAGGGTCGGA
ACAGGAGAGCGCACGAGGGAGCTTCCAGGGGGAAACGCCTGGTATCTTTATAGTCCTGTCGGGTTTCGCC
ACCTCTGACTTGAGCGTCGATTTTTGTGATGCTCGTCAGGGGGGCGGAGCCTATGGAAAAACGCCAGCAA
CGCGGCCTTTTTACGGTTCCTGGCCTTTTGCTGGCCTTTTGCTCACATGTTCTTTCCTGCGTTATCCCCT
GATTCTGTGGATAACCGTATTACCGCCTTTGAGTGAGCTGATACCGCTCGCCGCAGCCGAACGACCGAGC
GCAGCGAGTCAGTGAGCGAGGAAGCGGAAGAGCGCCCAATACGCAAACCGCCTCTCCCCGCGCGTTGGCC
GATTCATTAATGCAGCAAGCTCATGGCTGACTAATTTTTTTTATTTATGCAGAGGCCGAGGCCGCCTCGG
CCTCTGAGCTATTCCAGAAGTAGTGAGGAGGCTTTTTTGGAGGCCTAGGCTTTTGCAAAAAGCTCCCCGT
GGCACGACAGGTTTCCCGACTGGAAAGCGGGCAGTGAGCGCAACGCAATTAATGTGAGTTAGCTCACTCA
TTAGGCACCCCAGGCTTTACACTTTATGCTTCCGGCTCGTATGTTGTGTGGAATTGTGAGCGGATAACAA
TTTCACACAGGAAACAGCTATGACATGATTACGAATTTCACAAATAAAGCATTTTTTTCACTGCATTCTA
GTTGTGGTTTGTCCAAACTCATCAATGTATCTTATCATGTCTGGATCAACTGGATAACTCAAGCTAACCA
AAATCATCCCAAACTTCCCACCCCATACCCTATTACCACTGCCAATTACCTGTGGTTTCATTTACTCTAA
ACCTGTGATTCCTCTGAATTATTTTCATTTTAAAGAAATTGTATTTGTTAAATATGTACTACAAACTTAG
TAGT
Features (pLannotate 1.2.2; 35 found; start..end, strand, type, name):
    377..634     +  LTR            5' LTR (truncated): truncated 5' long terminal repeat (LTR) from HIV-1
    681..806     +  misc_feature   HIV-1 Ψ: packaging signal of human immunodeficiency virus type 1
    790..1128    +  CDS            HIV-1 gag (fragment): gag protein from human immunodeficiency virus 1; gag
   1303..1536    +  misc_feature   RRE: The Rev response element (RRE) of HIV-1 allows for Rev-dependent mRNA export from the nucleus to the cytoplasm.
   1913..2013    +  CDS            Rev (fragment): human immunodeficiency virus 1 (HIV-1) Rev protein; rev; enhances nuclear export of unspliced and incompletely spliced viral mRNAs
   2058..2175    +  misc_feature   cPPT/CTS: central polypurine tract and central termination sequence of HIV-1
   2230..2500    +  protein_bind   tetracycline response element: contains seven copies of the tetracycline operator tetO tetracycline repressor TetR
   2511..2528    +  misc_feature   MCS (fragment): pUC18/19 multiple cloning site
   2533..2571    +  promoter       minimal CMV promoter: human cytomegalovirus (CMV) immediate early promoter
   2701..2725    +  protein_bind   attB1: mutant version of attB; recombination site for the Gateway® BP reaction BP Clonase™
   2731..3438    +  CDS            mStrawberry: mStrawberry is a basic (constitutively fluorescent) red fluorescent protein published in 2004, derived from Discosoma sp.. It is reported to be a somewhat slowly-maturing monomer with low acid sensitivity.
   3445..4623    +  CDS            Atg4b: ATG4B_MOUSE - Also known as Apg4b, Autl1, Kiaa0943. Experimental evidence at protein level: Swiss-Prot protein existence level 1. Cysteine protease required for the cytoplasm to vacuole transport (Cvt) and autophagy. Cleaves the C-terminal amino acid of ATG8 family proteins MAP1LC3, GABARAPL1, GABARAPL2 and GABARAP, to reveal a C-terminal glycine. Exposure of the glycine at the C-terminus is essential for ATG8 proteins conjugation to phosphatidylethanolamine (PE) and insertion to membranes, which is necessary for autophagy. Has also an activity of delipidating enzyme for the PE-conjugated form
   4631..4655    -  protein_bind   attB2: mutant version of attB; recombination site for the Gateway® BP reaction BP Clonase™
   4767..4802    +  promoter       PGK promoter (fragment): mouse phosphoglycerate kinase 1 promoter
   4820..6031    +  promoter       UbC promoter: human ubiquitin C promoter
   6090..6787    +  CDS            rtTA3 (fragment): reverse tetracycline transactivator 3 activates expression from Tet-responsive promoters in the presence of doxycycline
   6717..6827    +  CDS            VP48: 3 tandem repeats of the minimal activation domain of herpes simplex virus VP16 (Cheng et al., 2013)
   6985..7447    +  misc_feature   IRES: internal ribosome entry site (IRES) of the encephalomyocarditis virus (EMCV)
   7463..8257    +  CDS            NeoR/KanR: aminoglycoside phosphotransferase from Tn5; aph(3')-II (or nptII); confers resistance to neomycin, kanamycin, and G418 (Geneticin®)
   8285..8368    +  CDS            large T antigen (fragment): large T antigen from SV40 (simian virus 40)
   8402..8422    +  misc_feature   MCS (fragment): pBluescript multiple cloning site
   8434..9022    +  misc_feature   WPRE: woodchuck hepatitis virus posttranscriptional regulatory element
   9030..9095    +  CDS            nef (fragment): NEF_HV1Z2 - Experimental evidence at protein level: Swiss-Prot protein existence level 1. Extracellular Nef protein targets CD4(+) T-lymphocytes for apoptosis by interacting with CXCR4 surface receptors. From Human immunodeficiency virus type 1 group M subtype D (isolate Z2/CDC-Z34) (HIV-1).
   9097..9330    +  LTR            3' LTR (ΔU3): self-inactivating 3' long terminal repeat (LTR) from HIV-1
   9535..9639    +  promoter       AmpR promoter: bla
   9640..10500   +  CDS            AmpR: β-lactamase; bla; confers resistance to ampicillin, carbenicillin, and related antibiotics
  10671..11259   +  rep_origin     ori: high-copy-number ColE1/pMB1/pBR322/pUC origin of replication
  11442..11496   +  CDS            lacI (fragment): lac repressor; lacI; The lac repressor binds to the lac operator to inhibit transcription in E. coli. This inhibition can be relieved by adding lactose or isopropyl-β-D-thiogalactopyranoside (IPTG).
  11502..11595   +  rep_origin     SV40 ori (fragment): SV40 origin of replication
  11620..11657   +  CDS            lacI (fragment): lac repressor; lacI; The lac repressor binds to the lac operator to inhibit transcription in E. coli. This inhibition can be relieved by adding lactose or isopropyl-β-D-thiogalactopyranoside (IPTG).
  11670..11691   +  protein_bind   CAP binding site: CAP binding activates transcription in the presence of cAMP. E. coli catabolite activator protein
  11706..11736   +  promoter       lac promoter: promoter for the E. coli lac operon
  11740..11762   +  protein_bind   lac operator (fragment): The lac repressor binds to the lac operator to inhibit transcription in E. coli. This inhibition can be relieved by adding lactose or isopropyl-β-D-thiogalactopyranoside (IPTG). lac repressor encoded by lacI
  11794..11877   +  polyA_signal   SV40 poly(A) signal (fragment): SV40 polyadenylation signal
  12044..329     +  CDS            nef (fragment) (across the origin): NEF_HV1BR - Experimental evidence at protein level: Swiss-Prot protein existence level 1. Extracellular Nef protein targets CD4(+) T-lymphocytes for apoptosis by interacting with CXCR4 surface receptors (PubMed:14990729). From Human immunodeficiency virus type 1 group M subtype B (isolate BRU/LAI) (HIV-1).
