[The description below was written by a language model from this plasmid's Addgene catalogue record and pLannotate feature annotations shown in this document.]
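Description:
pINDUCER20_mStrawberry_Atg4BC74A is an HIV-1-based, self-inactivating lentiviral expression plasmid of about 12 kb, made by Gateway recombination of an mStrawberry–Atg4B(C74A) fusion into the pINDUCER20 destination vector. It is propagated in E. coli through a high-copy ColE1/pUC-type origin with ampicillin resistance (β-lactamase). The viral portion carries a truncated 5' LTR, the Ψ packaging signal with adjoining gag fragment, the Rev response element, the cPPT/CTS, a WPRE and a ΔU3 3' LTR. These elements allow the region between the LTRs to be packaged into lentiviral particles and integrated into mammalian target cells, with the viral promoter inactivated after integration.

The payload is an all-in-one Tet-On system. A tetracycline response element with seven tetO copies joined to a minimal CMV promoter drives the insert, which is flanked by attB1 and attB2 sites. The insert encodes the red fluorescent protein mStrawberry fused to the N terminus of mouse Atg4b, in which the codon for cysteine 74 is changed to alanine. Atg4B is the cysteine protease that processes ATG8-family proteins such as LC3 and the GABARAPs for lipidation, and the record states that this mutant is expressed to inhibit autophagy.

Downstream, a constitutive human UbC promoter drives rtTA3, followed by an EMCV IRES and the neomycin phosphotransferase gene. Transduced cells can therefore be selected with G418, and they continuously produce the transactivator that switches on the fusion only when doxycycline is present. The construct is used for reversible, doxycycline-controlled suppression of autophagy in stably transduced cells, with red fluorescence reporting induction. The associated study concerned autophagy and immune evasion in pancreatic cancer.
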