Addgene plasmid #161735: pINDUCER20_mStrawberry_Atg4BC74A
Purpose: Doxycycline-inducible expression of Atg4B(C74A) fused with mStrawberry to inhibit autophagy
Depositing lab: Alec Kimmelman. Depositing organization: NYU Grossman School of Medicine. Publication: Autophagy promotes immune evasion of pancreatic cancer by degrading MHC-I. Yamamoto K, Venida A, Yano J, Biancur DE, Kakiuchi M, Gupta S, Sohn ASW, Mukhopadhyay S, Lin EY, Parker SJ, Banh RS, Paulo JA, Wen KW, Debnath J, Kim GE, Mancias JD, Fearon DT, Perera RM, Kimmelman AC. Nature. 2020 May;581(7806):100-105. doi: 10.1038/s41586-020-2229-5. Epub 2020 Apr 22. PubMed 32376951.
Backbone
  Vector backbone: pINDUCER20
  Backbone manufacturer: Addgene #44012
  Total vector size (bp): 12047
  Vector type: Mammalian Expression, Lentiviral ; destinatioin vector for gateway cloning
  Selectable markers: Neomycin (select with G418)
Growth in bacteria
  Bacterial resistance: Ampicillin, 100 μg/mL
  Growth temperature: 30°C
  Growth strain: NEB Stable
  Copy number: Unknown
Gene/Insert
  Gene/Insert name: Atg4B(C74A) (Atg4b Mouse) (alt name: Atg4B)
  Species: M. musculus (mouse)
  Mutation: 220-222 TGC (Cys) is changed to GCA (Ala)
  GenBank ID: NM_174874
  Entrez Gene: Atg4b (a.k.a. 2510009N07Rik, Apg4b, Atg4bl, Autl1, MmAPG4B)
  Tag / fusion protein: mStrawberry (N terminal on insert)
  Cloning method: Gateway Cloning
  Sequencing primers: 5′ attB1; 3′ attB2
Terms and licenses: Academic/Nonprofit Terms; Industry Terms: Not Available to Industry
How to cite: pINDUCER20_mStrawberry_Atg4BC74A was a gift from Alec Kimmelman (Addgene plasmid # 161735 ; http://n2t.net/addgene:161735 ; RRID:Addgene_161735)
